>Addgene plasmid #215407 | HotPETase_pET21b | addgene full sequence | sequence record 425804 | Addgene NGS Result
CTCGAGCACCACCACCACCACCACTGAGATCCGGCTGCTAACAAAGCCCGAAAGGAAGCTGAGTTGGCTG
CTGCCACCGCTGAGCAATAACTAGCATAACCCCTTGGGGCCTCTAAACGGGTCTTGAGGGGTTTTTTGCT
GAAAGGAGGAACTATATCCGGATTGGCGAATGGG
[124 nt withheld, positions 175-298]
C
[91 nt withheld, positions 300-390]
A
[49 nt withheld, positions 392-440]
CCTTTGACGTTGGAGTCCACGTTCTTT
[37 nt withheld, positions 468-504]
ACCCTATCTCGGTCTATTCTTTTGATTTATAAGGGATTTTGCCGATTTCGGCCTATTGGTTAAAAAATGA
GCTGATTTAACAAAAATTTAACGCGAATTTTAACAAAATATTAACGCTTACAATTTAGGTGGCACTTTTC
GGGGAAATGTGCGCGGAACCCCTATTTGTTTATTTTTCTAAATACATTCAAATATGTATCCGCTCATGAG
ACAATAACCCTGATAAATGCTTCAATAATATTGAAAAAGGAAGAGTATGAGTATTCAACATTTCCGTGTC
GCCCTTATTCCCTTTTTTGCGGCATTTTGCCTTCCTGTTTTTGCTCACCCAGAAACGCTGGTGAAAGTAA
AAGATGCTGAAGATCAGTTGGGTGCACGAGTGGGTTACATCGAACTGGATCTCAACAGCGGTAAGATCCT
TGAGAGTTTTCGCCCCGAAGAACGTTTTCCAATGATGAGCACTTTTAAAGTTCTGCTATGTGGCGCGGTA
TTATCCCGTATTGACGCCGGGCAAGAGCAACTCGGTCGCCGCATACACTATTCTCAGAATGACTTGGTTG
AGTACTCACCAGTCACAGAAAAGCATCTTACGGATGGCATGACAGTAAGAGAATTATGCAGTGCTGCCAT
AACCATGAGTGATAACACTGCGGCCAACTTACTTCTGACAACGATCGGAGGACCGAAGGAGCTAACCGCT
TTTTTGCACAACATGGGGGATCATGTAACTCGCCTTGATCGTTGGGAACCGGAGCTGAATGAAGCCATAC
CAAACGACGAGCGTGACACCACGATGCCTGCAGCAATGGCAACAACGTTGCGCAAACTATTAACTGGCGA
ACTACTTACTCTAGCTTCCCGGCAACAATTAATAGACTGGATGGAGGCGGATAAAGTTGCAGGACCACTT
CTGCGCTCGGCCCTTCCGGCTGGCTGGTTTATTGCTGATAAATCTGGAGCCGGTGAGCGTGGGTCTCGCG
GTATCATTGCAGCACTGGGGCCAGATGGTAAGCCCTCCCGTATCGTAGTTATCTACACGACGGGGAGTCA
GGCAACTATGGATGAACGAAATAGACAGATCGCTGAGATAGGTGCCTCACTGATTAAGCATTGGTAACTG
TCAGACCAAGTTTACTCATATATACTTTAGATTGATTTAAAACTTCATTTTTAATTTAAAAGGATCTAGG
TGAAGATCCTTTTTGATAATCTCATGACCAAAATCCCTTAACGTGAGTTTTCGTTCCACTGAGCGTCAGA
CCCCGTAGAAAAGATCAAAGGATCTTCTTGAGATCCTTTTTTTCTGCGCGTAATCTGCTGCTTGCAAACA
AAAAAACCACCGCTACCAGCGGTGGTTTGTTTGCCGGATCAAGAGCTACCAACTCTTTTTCCGAAGGTAA
CTGGCTTCAGCAGAGCGCAGATACCAAATACTGTCCTTCTAGTGTAGCCGTAGTTAGGCCACCACTTCAA
GAACTCTGTAGCACCGCCTACATACCTCGCTCTGCTAATCCTGTTACCAGTGGCTGCTGCCAGTGGCGAT
AAGTCGTGTCTTACCGGGTTGGACTCAAGACGATAGTTACCGGATAAGGCGCAGCGGTCGGGCTGAACGG
GGGGTTCGTGCACACAGCCCAGCTTGGAGCGAACGACCTACACCGAACTGAGATACCTACAGCGTGAGCT
ATGAGAAAGCGCCACGCTTCCCGAAGGGAGAAAGGCGGACAGGTATCCGGTAAGCGGCAGGGTCGGAACA
GGAGAGCGCACGAGGGAGCTTCCAGGGGGAAACGCCTGGTATCTTTATAGTCCTGTCGGGTTTCGCCACC
TCTGACTTGAGCGTCGATTTTTGTGATGCTCGTCAGGGGGGCGGAGCCTATGGAAAAACGCCAGCAACGC
GGCCTTTTTACGGTTCCTGGCCTTTTGCTGGCCTTTTGCTCACATGTTCTTTCCTGCGTTATCCCCTGAT
TCTGTGGATAACCGTATTACCGCCTTTGAGTGAGCTGATACCGCTCGCCGCAGCCGAACGACCGAGCGCA
GCGAGTCAGTGAGCGAGGAAGCGGAAGAGCGCCTGATGCGGTATTTTCTCCTTACGCATCTGTGCGGTAT
TTCACACCGCAATGGTGCACTCTCAGTACAATCTGCTCTGATGCCGCATAGTTAAGCCAGTATACACTCC
GCTATCGCTACGTGACTGGGTCATGGCTGCGCCCCGACACCCGCCAACACCCGCTGACGCGCCCTGACGG
GCTTGTCTGCTCCCGGCATCCGCTTACAGACAAGCTGTGACCGTCTCCGGGAGCTGCATGTGTCAGAGGT
TTTCACCGTCATCACCGAAACGCGCGAGGCAGCTGCGGTAAAGCTCATCAGCGTGGTCGTGAAGCGATTC
ACAGATGTCTGCCTGTTCATCCGCGTCCAGCTCGTTGAGTTTCTCCAGAAGCGTTAATGTCTGGCTTCTG
ATAAAGCGGGCCATGTTAAGGGCGGTTTTTTCCTGTTTGGTCACTGATGCCTCCGTGTAAGGGGGATTTC
TGTTCATGGGGGTAATGATACCGATGAAACGAGAGAGGATGCTCACGATACGGGTTACTGATGATGAACA
TGCCCGGTTACTGGAACGTTGTGAGGGTAAACAACTGGCGGTATGGATGCGGCGGGACCAGAGAAAAATC
ACTCAGGGTCAATGCCAGCGCTTCGTTAATACAGATGTAGGTGTTCCACAGGGTAGCCAGCAGCATCCTG
CGATGCAGATCCGGAACATAATGGTGCAGGGCGCTGACTTCCGCGTTTCCAGACTTTACGAAACACGGAA
ACCGAAGACCATTCATGTTGTTGCTCAGGTCGCAGACGTTTTGCAGCAGCAGTCGCTTCACGTTCGCTCG
CGTATCGGTGATTCATTCTGCTAACCAGTAAGGCAACCCCGCCAGCCTAGCCGGGTCCTCAACGACAGGA
GCACGATCATGCGCACCCGTGGGGCCGCCATGCCGGCGATAATGGCCTGCTTCTCGCCGAAACGTTTGGT
GGCGGGACCAGTGACGAAGGCTTGAGCGAGGGCGTGCAAGATTCCGAATACCGCAAGCGACAGGCCGATC
ATCGTCGCGCTCCAGCGAAAGCGGTCCTCGCCGAAAATGACCCAGAGCGCTGCCGGCACCTGTCCTACGA
GTTGCATGATAAAGAAGACAGTCATAAGTGCGGCGACGATAGTCATGCCCCGCGCCCACCGGAAGGAGCT
GACTGGGTTGAAGGCTCTCAAGGGCATCGGTCGAGATCCCGGTGCCTAATGAGTGAGCTAACTTACATTA
ATTGCGTTGCGCTCACTGCCCGCTTTCCAGTCGGGAAACCTGTCGTGCCAGCTGCATTAATGAATCGGCC
AACGCGCGGGGAGAGGCGGTTTGCGTATTGGGCGCCAGGGTGGTTTTTCTTTTCACCAGTGAGACGGGCA
ACAGCTGATTGCCCTTCACCGCCTGGCCCTGAGAGAGTTGCAGCAAGCGGTCCACGCTGGTTTGCCCCAG
CAGGCGAAAATCCTGTTTGATGGTGGTTAACGGCGGGATATAACATGAGCTGTCTTCGGTATCGTCGTAT
CCCACTACCGAGATATCCGCACCAACGCGCAGCCCGGACTCGGTAATGGCGCGCATTGCGCCCAGCGCCA
TCTGATCGTTGGCAACCAGCATCGCAGTGGGAACGATGCCCTCATTCAGCATTTGCATGGTTTGTTGAAA
ACCGGACATGGCACTCCAGTCGCCTTCCCGTTCCGCTATCGGCTGAATTTGATTGCGAGTGAGATATTTA
TGCCAGCCAGCCAGACGCAGACGCGCCGAGACAGAACTTAATGGGCCCGCTAACAGCGCGATTTGCTGGT
GACCCAATGCGACCAGATGCTCCACGCCCAGTCGCGTACCGTCTTCATGGGAGAAAATAATACTGTTGAT
GGGTGTCTGGTCAGAGACATCAAGAAATAACGCCGGAACATTAGTGCAGGCAGCTTCCACAGCAATGGCA
TCCTGGTCATCCAGCGGATAGTTAATGATCAGCCCACTGACGCGTTGCGCGAGAAGATTGTGCACCGCCG
CTTTACAGGCTTCGACGCCGCTTCGTTCTACCATCGACACCACCACGCTGGCACCCAGTTGATCGGCGCG
AGATTTAATCGCCGCGACAATTTGCGACGGCGCGTGCAGGGCCAGACTGGAGGTGGCAACGCCAATCAGC
AACGACTGTTTGCCCGCCAGTTGTTGTGCCACGCGGTTGGGAATGTAATTCAGCTCCGCCATCGCCGCTT
CCACTTTTTCCCGCGTTTTCGCAGAAACGTGGCTGGCCTGGTTCACCACGCGGGAAACGGTCTGATAAGA
GACACCGGCATACTCTGCGACATCGTATAACGTTACTGGTTTCACATTCACCACCCTGAATTGACTCTCT
TCCGGGCGCTATCATGCCATACCGCGAAAGGTTTTGCGCCATTCGATGGTGTCCGGGATCTCGACGCTCT
CCCTTATGCGACTCCTGCATTAGGAAGCAGCCCAGTAGTAGGTTGAGGCCGTTGAGCACCGCCGCCGCAA
GGAATGGTGCATGCAAGGAGATGGCGCCCAACAGTCCCCCGGCCACGGGGCCTGCCACCATACCCACGCC
GAAACAAGCGCTCATGAGCCCGAAGTGGCGAGCCCGATCTTCCCCATCGGTGATGTCGGCGATATAGGCG
CCAGCAACCGCACCTGTGGCGCCGGTGATGCCGGCCACGATGCGTCCGGCGTAGAGGATCGAGATCTCGA
TCCCGCGAAATTAATACGACTCACTATAGGGGAATTGTGAGCGGATAACAATTCCCCTCTAGAAATAATT
TTGTTTAACTTTAAGAAGGAGATATACATATGCAGACTAATCCGTATGCACGAGGCCCGAACCCGACCGC
AGCCAGCTTAGAGGCGTCGGCCGGGCCGTTCACAGTACGTTCATTTACTGTCGCTCGCCCAGTCGGTTAC
GGTGCGGGTACAGTGTATTATCCAACCAATGCAGGTGGGACTGTAGGGGCTATCGCCATCGTGCCGGGGT
ACACTGCGACCCAGTCCAGTATTAATTGGTGGGGTCCCCGGTTGGCGTCTCATGGCTTTGTCGTGATTAC
CATAGATACAAACTCCACCCTCGATAAACCAGAATCTAGATCTTCGCAACAGATGGCCGCTTTACGCCAG
GTTGCGTCACTGAATGGTACATCGTCTTCACCTATCTATGGAAAAGTGGATACGGCTCGCGGAGGTGTTA
TGGGGTGGTCTATGGGCGGAGGAGGAAGTTTGATTTCTGCCGCTAACAATCCAAGCTTAAAAGCAGCCGC
GGTGATGGCGCCTTGGCATTCCAGTACTAATTTCAGCAGCGTAACAGTACCCACGTTAATTTTTGCCTGT
GAGAACGACCGGATAGCCCCTGTAAAAGAATATGCCTTACCGATCTACGACTCTATGAGTTTAAATGCAA
AGCAGTTTCTGGAAATCTGTGGTGGCAGTCATTCCTGCGCCTGTTCCGGCAACAGCAACCAGGCATTGAT
CGGCATGAAAGGCGTCGCATGGATGAAACGTTTCATGGATAACGACACCCGGTACAGTCAGTTTGCTTGC
GAAAACCCAAATTCAACCGCAGTGTGCGACTTTCGTACCGCGAATTGTTCC
Features (pLannotate 1.2.2; 19 found; start..end, strand, type, name):
      7..24      +  CDS            9xHis (fragment): 9xHis affinity tag
     34..83      +  CDS            SET1 (fragment): solubility-enhancement tag derived from T7 phage gene 10B
     91..138     +  terminator     T7 terminator: transcription terminator for bacteriophage T7 RNA polymerase
    175..603     +  rep_origin     f1 ori (sequence partly withheld): f1 bacteriophage origin of replication; arrow indicates direction of (+) strand synthesis
    656..760     +  promoter       AmpR promoter: bla
    761..1621    +  CDS            AmpR: β-lactamase; bla; confers resistance to ampicillin, carbenicillin, and related antibiotics
   1792..2380    +  rep_origin     ori: high-copy-number ColE1/pMB1/pBR322/pUC origin of replication
   2566..2705    -  misc_feature   bom: basis of mobility region from pBR322
   2807..2998    -  CDS            rop: Rop protein, which maintains plasmids at low copy number; rop
   3015..3395    +  CDS            YPB1_ECOLX: Protein predicted: Swiss-Prot protein existence level 4. From Escherichia coli.
   3467..3758    -  CDS            TcR (fragment): tetracycline efflux protein; tet; confers resistance to tetracycline
   3773..3794    -  protein_bind   CAP binding site: CAP binding activates transcription in the presence of cAMP. E. coli catabolite activator protein
   3807..4889    -  CDS            lacI: lac repressor; lacI; The lac repressor binds to the lac operator to inhibit transcription in E. coli. This inhibition can be relieved by adding lactose or isopropyl-β-D-thiogalactopyranoside (IPTG).
   4890..4967    -  promoter       lacI promoter: lacI
   4975..5254    -  CDS            TcR (fragment): tetracycline efflux protein; tet; confers resistance to tetracycline
   5276..5294    +  promoter       T7 promoter: promoter for bacteriophage T7 RNA polymerase
   5295..5319    +  protein_bind   lac operator: The lac repressor binds to the lac operator to inhibit transcription in E. coli. This inhibition can be relieved by adding lactose or isopropyl-β-D-thiogalactopyranoside (IPTG). lac repressor encoded by lacI
   5334..5356    +  RBS            RBS: efficient ribosome binding site from bacteriophage T7 gene 10 (Olins and Rangwala, 1989)
   5367..6155    +  CDS            PETH_IDESA (fragment): Experimental evidence at protein level: Swiss-Prot protein existence level 1. Involved in the degradation and assimilation of the plastic poly(ethylene terephthalate) (PET), which allows I.sakaiensis to use PET as its major energy and carbon source for growth. Likely acts synergistically with MHETase to depolymerize PET (PubMed:26965627). Catalyzes the hydrolysis of PET to produce mono(2-hydroxyethyl) terephthalate (MHET) as the major product (PubMed:26965627, PubMed:29666242, PubMed:29603535, PubMed:29374183, PubMed:29235460). Also depolymerizes another semiaromatic polyester, poly(ethylene-2
