[The description below was written by a language model from this plasmid's Addgene catalogue record and pLannotate feature annotations shown in this document.]
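Description:
HotPETase_pET21b is a bacterial expression plasmid built on the pET21b backbone. It carries a synthesized, E. coli codon-optimized gene for HotPETase, an engineered variant of the poly(ethylene terephthalate) hydrolase from Ideonella sakaiensis. Relative to the wild-type enzyme, the insert encodes 21 substitutions, including S121E, D186H, R280A, N233C/S282C and others listed in the record. The gene derives from a previously described directed-evolution campaign aimed at a thermostable, more efficient PET depolymerase.

The 6,155 nt sequenced record shows the standard pET arrangement. A T7 promoter is followed by a lac operator and the strong T7 gene 10 ribosome binding site, and these drive the PETase open reading frame. This frame runs across the numbering origin of the circular map into a short histidine-tag annotation (six codons long by its coordinates, consistent with a C-terminal His tag for affinity purification) and ends ahead of the T7 terminator. The small "SET1" fragment annotated between the tag and the terminator is probably a match to backbone sequence rather than a deliberate fusion partner.

A plasmid-borne lacI gene with its own promoter supplies lac repressor, so transcription stays low until IPTG is added in a host that provides T7 RNA polymerase. Propagation relies on the pBR322-type origin with the bom and rop elements. Selection is by ampicillin through the bla gene, and an f1 origin is also present. The tetracycline-resistance fragments are nonfunctional backbone remnants.

The plasmid is intended for recombinant production of HotPETase in E. coli. The associated publication concerns screening and characterizing enzymes for nylon-6 depolymerization.
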