Addgene plasmid #215407: HotPETase_pET21b
Purpose: Expression construct for HotPETase gene, codon optimized for expression in E. coli
Depositing lab: Gregg Beckham. Depositing organization: National Laboratory of the Rockies (NLR). Publication: Natural diversity screening, assay development, and characterization of nylon-6 enzymatic depolymerization. Bell EL, Rosetto G, Ingraham MA, Ramirez KJ, Lincoln C, Clarke RW, Gado JE, Lilly JL, Kucharzyk KH, Erickson E, Beckham GT. Nat Commun. 2024 Feb 9;15(1):1217. doi: 10.1038/s41467-024-45523-5. PubMed 38336849.
Backbone
  Vector backbone: pET21b
  Vector type: Bacterial Expression
Growth in bacteria
  Bacterial resistance: Ampicillin, 100 μg/mL
  Growth temperature: 37°C
  Growth strain: DH5alpha
  Copy number: High Copy
Gene/Insert
  Gene/Insert name: HotPETase (alt name: PETase from Ideonella Sakiensis)
  Species: Ideonella Sakiensis
  Mutation: S121E/D186H/R280A/P181V/S207R/S214Y/Q119K/S213E/N233C/S282C/R90T/Q182M/N212K/R224L/S58A/S61V/K95N/M154G/N241C/K252M/T270Q
  Cloning method: Gene Synthesis
Resource information
  A portion of this plasmid was derived from a plasmid made by: Gene from PETase described in Bell, E. L. et al. Directed evolution of an efficient and thermostable PET depolymerase. Nat. Catal. 5, 673-681 (2022).
Terms and licenses: Academic/Nonprofit Terms; Industry Terms: Not Available to Industry
How to cite: HotPETase_pET21b was a gift from Gregg Beckham (Addgene plasmid # 215407 ; http://n2t.net/addgene:215407 ; RRID:Addgene_215407)
